>Addgene plasmid #32490 | CMV-FFluc-GPD1L-3'UTR Seed Mut | addgene partial sequence | sequence record 38031 | Luc-F 5'-CAGTCAAGTAACAACCGCGA-3'
TACCGAAAGGTCTTACCGGAAAACTCGACGCAAGAAAAATCAGAGAGATCCTCATAAAGGCCAAGAAGGG
CGGAAAGATCGCCGTGTAAGAATTCGGATCCGGCCTAACCCCTGAGAAAGCTTTCAGGATGCAGGGTCAG
GCACAGACAAGGGGATGTCGACCTCAGTGAATGCGTGTCTATATGGAGTGAGTGCTTTGGATGCTAGAAT
TAGAACACAAATGATTTTATCTTTATTTAAAAACCAGGCGTCCCACGGGGGTGGAAAGAGCACACGCTCG
AGTCTAGAGGGCCCGTTTAAACCCGCTGATCAGCCTCGACTGTGCCTTCTAGTTGCCAGCCATCTGTTGT
TTGCCCCTCCCCCGTGCCTTCCTTGACCCTGGAAGGTGCCACTCCCACTGTCCTTTCCTAATAAAATGAG
GAAATTGCATCGCATTGTCTGAGTAGGTGTCATTCTATTCTGGGGGGTGGGGTGGGGCAGGACAGCAAGG
GGGAGGATTGGGAAGACAATAGCAGGCATGCTGGGGATGCGGTGGGCTCTATGGCTTCTGAGGCGGAAAG
AACCAGCTGGGGCTCTAGGGGGTATCCCC
[124 nt withheld, positions 590-713]
C
[42 nt withheld, positions 715-756]
N
[48 nt withheld, positions 758-805]
AN
[44 nt withheld, positions 808-851]
