[The description below was written by a language model from this plasmid's Addgene catalogue record.]
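Description:
CMV-FFluc-GPD1L-3'UTR Seed Mut is a mammalian luciferase reporter plasmid built on the pcDNA3 backbone (about 5.4 kb without insert). It is maintained in E. coli as a high-copy plasmid under ampicillin selection. The CMV promoter drives strong constitutive transcription in transfected mammalian cells, and the use of a BGH reverse sequencing primer is consistent with the bovine growth hormone polyadenylation signal that normally terminates the pcDNA3 expression cassette. No feature table is provided, so other backbone elements are not documented here, and the restriction sites used for cloning are not recorded.

The payload is a firefly luciferase coding sequence carried on the backbone, followed by the 3' untranslated region of mouse Gpd1l (glycerol-3-phosphate dehydrogenase 1-like). Placing a 3'UTR downstream of luciferase makes reporter output depend on post-transcriptional regulation acting through that UTR, which is the standard design for testing microRNA targeting. In this version the microRNA seed-match site within the UTR has been mutated, as noted in the depositor comments. The associated publication concerns hypoxia-induced miR-210 suppressing GPD1L and thereby promoting HIF-1alpha stability, so the altered site is presumably the miR-210 seed match, although the record does not say so explicitly.

The construct would typically serve as the negative-control partner to a wild-type Gpd1l 3'UTR reporter. If the microRNA represses the wild-type reporter but not this seed mutant, repression can be attributed to direct binding at that site.
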