Addgene plasmid #32490: CMV-FFluc-GPD1L-3'UTR Seed Mut
Depositing lab: Pere Puigserver. Depositing organization: Dana-Farber Cancer Institute. Publication: A hypoxia-induced positive feedback loop promotes hypoxia-inducible factor 1alpha stability through miR-210 suppression of glycerol-3-phosphate dehydrogenase 1-like. Kelly TJ, Souza AL, Clish CB, Puigserver P. Mol Cell Biol. 2011 Jul;31(13):2696-706. Epub 2011 May 9. 10.1128/MCB.01242-10 PubMed 21555452.
Backbone
  Vector backbone: pcDNA3
  Backbone manufacturer: Invitrogen
  Backbone size w/o insert (bp): 5400
  Vector type: Mammalian Expression, Luciferase
Growth in bacteria
  Bacterial resistance: Ampicillin, 100 μg/mL
  Growth temperature: 37°C
  Growth strain: DH5alpha
  Copy number: High Copy
Gene/Insert
  Gene/Insert name: GPD1L 3'UTR (alt name: GPD1L)
  Species: M. musculus (mouse)
  Entrez Gene: Gpd1l (a.k.a. 2210409H23Rik, D9Ertd660e)
  Promoter: CMV
  Tag / fusion protein: Luciferase (N terminal on backbone)
  Cloning method: Restriction Enzyme; 5′ cloning site None (unknown if destroyed); 3′ cloning site None (unknown if destroyed)
  Sequencing primers: 5′ Luc-F; 3′ BGHrev
Terms and licenses: Academic/Nonprofit Terms; Industry Terms: Not Available to Industry
Depositor comments: Seed mutant sequence - GTCGACCTCAGTGAATGCGTGTC
How to cite: CMV-FFluc-GPD1L-3'UTR Seed Mut was a gift from Pere Puigserver (Addgene plasmid # 32490 ; http://n2t.net/addgene:32490 ; RRID:Addgene_32490)
